>Addgene plasmid #198513 | pAAV_hSyn-PdCO-EGFP-WPRE | addgene full sequence | sequence record 390699 | Addgene NGS Result
GAACAGGAGAGCGCACGAGGGAGCTTCCAGGGGGAAACGCCTGGTATCTTTATAGTCCTGTCGGGTTTTG
CCACCTCTGACTTGAGCGTCGATTTTTGTGATGCTCGTCAGGGGGGCGGAGCCTATGGAAAAACGCCAGC
AACGCGGCCTTTTTACGGTTCCTGGCCTTTTGCTGGCCTTTTGCTCACATGTCCTGCAGGCAGCTGCGCG
CTCGCTCGCTCACTGAGGCCGCCCGGGCGTCGGGCGACCTTTGGTCGCCCGGCCTCAGTGAGCGAGCGAG
CGCGCAGAGAGGGAGTGGCCAACTCCATCACTAGGGGTTCCTGCGGCCGCACGCGTGTGTCTAGACTGCA
GAGGGCCCTGCGTATGAGTGCAAGTGGGTTTTAGGACCAGGATGAGGCGGGGTGGGGGTGCCTACCTGAC
GACCGACCCCGACCCACTGGACAAGCACCCAACCCCCATTCCCCAAATTGCGCATCCCCTATCAGAGAGG
GGGAGGGGAAACAGGATGCGGCGAGGCGCGTGCGCACTGCCAGCTTCAGCACCGCGGACAGTGCCTTCGC
CCCCGCCTGGCGGCGCGCGCCACCGCCGCCTCAGCACTGAAGGCGCGCTGACGTCACTCGCCGGTCCCCC
GCAAACTCCCCTTCCCGGCCACCTTGGTCGCGTCCGCGCCGCCGCCGGCCCAGCCGGACCGCACCACGCG
AGGCGCGAGATAGGGGGGCACGGGCGCGACCATCTGCGCTGCGGCGCCGGCGACTCAGCGCTGCCTCAGT
CTGCGGTGGGCAGCGGAGGAGTCGTGTCGTGCCTGAGAGCGCAGTCGAGAAGGTACCGGATCCGCCACCA
TGGACGGGGAGAACTTGACGATTCCAAATCCTGTCACCGAGTTGATGGATACCCCAATCAACAGCACGTA
TTTCCAAAACCTTAATGCGGAAACGGACGGCGGAAATCATTACATCTACAATGCCTTCACAGCCACCGAT
TACAACATTTGTGCAGCTTACCTTTTCTTCATTGCTTGTCTGGGAGTCAGTCTCAACGTTTTGGTGTTGG
TCCTCTTTATCAAAGACAGAAAGTTGAGGAGCCCCAATAACTTCCTGTATGTAAGTCTCGCTCTCGGGGA
TCTGTTGGTTGCAGTTTTCGGCACCGCATTTAAGTTCATTATTACAGCTCGCAAAACCCTGTTGCGAGAA
GAAGACGGTTTCTGCAAATGGTACGGCTTCATAACATACCTCGGCGGGCTCGCGGCACTGATGACCCTGA
GCGTTATTGCTTTTGTTCGTTGTCTGGCCGTGCTGCGTCTCGGCTCCTTCACAGGTTTGACAACGCGGAT
GGGCGTGGCGGCGATGGCTTTCATTTGGATCTACTCCCTGGCATTCACACTCGCGCCTCTCCTTGGGTGG
AATCACTACATACCGGAAGGTTTGGCCACTTGGTGTAGTATCGACTGGCTTTCCGATGAAACATCCGATA
AGTCCTACGTGTTTGCTATTTTCATCTTCTGCTTTCTTGTCCCTGTTCTCATTATCGTCGTGTCATACGG
GCTGATCTACGATAAGGTTCGGAAGGTAGCGAAAACAGGCGGTTCTGTTGCCAAAGCAGAACGCGAAGTA
CTGCGCATGACGCTGCTGATGGTTAGCCTGTTCATGCTTGCCTGGAGTCCCTACGCTGTTATCTGCATGC
TCGCTAGCTTCGGCCCTAAAGACCTGCTCCATCCAGTGGCCACAGTGATTCCTGCCATGTTTGCAAAGTC
TTCTACGATGTATAACCCTCTTATCTATGTGTTCATGAACAAACAATTCAGGCGGAGCCTTAAAGTTCTT
CTCGGAATGGGAGTAGAGGACCTGAACTCCGAGAGTGAGAGAGCAACTGGTGGTACAGCCACGAATCAAG
TCGCCGCGACGACCGAGACTTCCCAGGTTGCTCCTGCTCCGCGAGCCCGAGATCCAACCGGTAAGAGCAG
GATCACCAGCGAGGGCGAGTACATCCCCCTGGACCAGATCGACATCAACGTGGTGATGGTGAGCAAGGGC
GAGGAGCTGTTCACCGGGGTGGTGCCCATCCTGGTCGAGCTGGACGGCGACGTAAACGGCCACAAGTTCA
GCGTGTCCGGCGAGGGCGAGGGCGATGCCACCTACGGCAAGCTGACCCTGAAGTTCATTTGCACCACCGG
CAAGCTGCCCGTGCCCTGGCCCACCCTCGTGACCACCCTGACCTACGGCGTGCAGTGCTTCAGCCGCTAC
CCCGACCACATGAAGCAGCACGACTTCTTCAAGTCCGCCATGCCCGAAGGCTACGTCCAGGAGCGCACCA
TCTTCTTCAAGGACGACGGCAACTACAAGACCCGCGCCGAGGTGAAGTTCGAGGGCGACACCCTGGTGAA
CCGCATCGAGCTGAAGGGCATCGACTTCAAGGAGGACGGCAACATCCTGGGGCACAAGCTGGAGTACAAC
TACAACAGCCACAACGTCTATATCATGGCCGACAAGCAGAAGAACGGCATCAAGGTGAACTTCAAGATCC
GCCACAACATCGAGGACGGCAGCGTGCAGCTCGCCGACCACTACCAGCAGAACACCCCCATCGGCGACGG
CCCCGTGCTGCTGCCCGACAACCACTACCTGAGCACCCAGTCCGCCCTGAGCAAAGACCCCAACGAGAAG
CGCGATCACATGGTCCTGCTGGAGTTCGTGACCGCCGCCGGGATCACTCTCGGCATGGACGAGCTGTACA
AGTTCTGCTACGAGAACGAGGTGTAACTAGAATTCAAGCTTAATCAACCTCTGGATTACAAAATTTGTGA
AAGATTGACTGATATTCTTAACTATGTTGCTCCTTTTACGCTGTGTGGATATGCTGCTTTAATGCCTCTG
TATCATGCTATTGCTTCCCGTATGGCTTTCGTTTTCTCCTCCTTGTATAAATCCTGGTTGCTGTCTCTTT
ATGAGGAGTTGTGGCCCGTTGTCCGTCAACGTGGCGTGGTGTGCTCTGTGTTTGCTGACGCAACCCCCAC
TGGCTGGGGCATTGCCACCACCTGTCAACTCCTTTCTGGGACTTTCGCTTTCCCCCTCCCGATCGCCACG
GCAGAACTCATCGCCGCCTGCCTTGCCCGCTGCTGGACAGGGGCTAGGTTGCTGGGCACTGATAATTCCG
TGGTGTTGTCGGGGAAGCTGACGTCAGCGCTAATAAAATCGCTATCCATCGAAGATGGATGTGTGTTGGT
TTTTTGTGTGGGTAACCCACGTGCGGACCGAGCGGCCGCAGGAACCCCTAGTGATGGAGTTGGCCACTCC
CTCTCTGCGCGCTCGCTCGCTCACTGAGGCCGGGCGACCAAAGGTCGCCCGACGCCCGGGCTTTGCCCGG
GCGGCCTCAGTGAGCGAGCGAGCGCGCAGCTGCCTGCAGGGGCGCCTGATGCGGTATTTTCTCCTTACGC
ATCTGTGCGGTATTTCACACCGCATA
[95 nt withheld, positions 3457-3551]
T
[46 nt withheld, positions 3553-3598]
C
[141 nt withheld, positions 3600-3740]
CCTTTGACGTTGGAGTCCACGTTCTTT
[37 nt withheld, positions 3768-3804]
ACTCTATCTCGGGCTATTCTTTTGATTTATAAGGGATTTTGCCGATTTCGGTCTATTGGTTAAAAAATGA
GCTGATTTAACAAAAATTTAACGCGAATTTTAACAAAATATTAACGTTTACAATTTTATGGTGCACTCTC
AGTACAATCTGCTCTGATGCCGCATAGTTAAGCCAGCCCCGACACCCGCCAACACCCGCTGACGCGCCCT
GACGGGCTTGTCTGCTCCCGGCATCCGCTTACAGACAAGCTGTGACCGTCTCCGGGAGCTGCATGTGTCA
GAGGTTTTCACCGTCATCACCGAAACGCGCGAGACGAAAGGGCCTCGTGATACGCCTATTTTTATAGGTT
AATGTCATGATAATAATGGTTTCTTAGACGTCAGGTGGCACTTTTCGGGGAAATGTGCGCGGAACCCCTA
TTTGTTTATTTTTCTAAATACATTCAAATATGTATCCGCTCATGAGACAATAACCCTGATAAATGCTTCA
ATAATATTGAAAAAGGAAGAGTATGAGTATTCAACATTTCCGTGTCGCCCTTATTCCCTTTTTTGCGGCA
TTTTGCCTTCCTGTTTTTGCTCACCCAGAAACGCTGGTGAAAGTAAAAGATGCTGAAGATCAGTTGGGTG
CACGAGTGGGTTACATCGAACTGGATCTCAACAGCGGTAAGATCCTTGAGAGTTTTCGCCCCGAAGAACG
TTTTCCAATGATGAGCACTTTTAAAGTTCTGCTATGTGGCGCGGTATTATCCCGTATTGACGCCGGGCAA
GAGCAACTCGGTCGCCGCATACACTATTCTCAGAATGACTTGGTTGAGTACTCACCAGTCACAGAAAAGC
ATCTTACGGATGGCATGACAGTAAGAGAATTATGCAGTGCTGCCATAACCATGAGTGATAACACTGCGGC
CAACTTACTTCTGACAACGATCGGAGGACCGAAGGAGCTAACCGCTTTTTTGCACAACATGGGGGATCAT
GTAACTCGCCTTGATCGTTGGGAACCGGAGCTGAATGAAGCCATACCAAACGACGAGCGTGACACCACGA
TGCCTGTAGCAATGGCAACAACGTTGCGCAAACTATTAACTGGCGAACTACTTACTCTAGCTTCCCGGCA
ACAATTAATAGACTGGATGGAGGCGGATAAAGTTGCAGGACCACTTCTGCGCTCGGCCCTTCCGGCTGGC
TGGTTTATTGCTGATAAATCTGGAGCCGGTGAGCGTGGGTCTCGCGGTATCATTGCAGCACTGGGGCCAG
ATGGTAAGCCCTCCCGTATCGTAGTTATCTACACGACGGGGAGTCAGGCAACTATGGATGAACGAAATAG
ACAGATCGCTGAGATAGGTGCCTCACTGATTAAGCATTGGTAACTGTCAGACCAAGTTTACTCATATATA
CTTTAGATTGATTTAAAACTTCATTTTTAATTTAAAAGGATCTAGGTGAAGATCCTTTTTGATAATCTCA
TGACCAAAATCCCTTAACGTGAGTTTTCGTTCCACTGAGCGTCAGACCCCGTAGAAAAGATCAAAGGATC
TTCTTGAGATCCTTTTTTTCTGCGCGTAATCTGCTGCTTGCAAACAAAAAAACCACCGCTACCAGCGGTG
GTTTGTTTGCCGGATCAAGAGCTACCAACTCTTTTTCCGAAGGTAACTGGCTTCAGCAGAGCGCAGATAC
CAAATACTGTTCTTCTAGTGTAGCCGTAGTTAGGCCACCACTTCAAGAACTCTGTAGCACCGCCTACATA
CCTCGCTCTGCTAATCCTGTTACCAGTGGCTGCTGCCAGTGGCGATAAGTCGTGTCTTACCGGGTTGGAC
TCAAGACGATAGTTACCGGATAAGGCGCAGCGGTCGGGCTGAACGGGGGGTTCGTGCACACAGCCCAGCT
TGGAGCGAACGACCTACACCGAACTGAGATACCTACAGCGTGAGCTATGAGAAAGCGCCACGCTTCCCGA
AGGGAGAAAGGCGGACAGGTATCCGGTAAGCGGCAGGGTCG
Features (pLannotate 1.2.2; 14 found; start..end, strand, type, name):
    204..231     +  repeat_region  AAV2 ITR (fragment): inverted terminal repeat of adeno-associated virus serotype 2 inverted
    260..287     +  repeat_region  AAV2 ITR (fragment): inverted terminal repeat of adeno-associated virus serotype 2 inverted
    367..814     +  promoter       hSyn promoter: human synapsin I promoter; confers neuron-specific expression (Kügler et al., 2003)
   2016..2732    +  CDS            EGFP: EGFP is a basic (constitutively fluorescent) green fluorescent protein published in 1996, derived from Aequorea victoria. It is reported to be a rapidly-maturing weak dimer with moderate acid sensitivity.
   2772..3175    +  misc_feature   WPRE: woodchuck hepatitis virus posttranscriptional regulatory element
   3182..3230    +  polyA_signal   poly(A) signal: synthetic polyadenylation signal
   3260..3400    +  repeat_region  AAV2 ITR: inverted terminal repeat of adeno-associated virus serotype 2 inverted
   3405..3456    -  misc_feature   bom (fragment): basis of mobility region from pBR322
   3475..3930    +  rep_origin     f1 ori (sequence partly withheld): f1 bacteriophage origin of replication; arrow indicates direction of (+) strand synthesis
   3931..3980    -  misc_feature   bom (fragment): basis of mobility region from pBR322
   4082..4117    -  CDS            rop (fragment): Rop protein, which maintains plasmids at low copy number; rop
   4212..4316    +  promoter       AmpR promoter: bla
   4317..5177    +  CDS            AmpR: β-lactamase; bla; confers resistance to ampicillin, carbenicillin, and related antibiotics
   5348..131     +  rep_origin     ori (across the origin): high-copy-number ColE1/pMB1/pBR322/pUC origin of replication
