[The description below was written by a language model from this plasmid's Addgene catalogue record and pLannotate feature annotations shown in this document.]
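Description:
pAAV_hSyn-PdCO-EGFP-WPRE is an adeno-associated virus transfer plasmid built on a pAAV backbone for neuron-targeted expression of an optogenetic tool in mammalian cells. It is maintained in bacteria through a high-copy ColE1/pUC-type origin and selected with ampicillin via the β-lactamase gene and its own promoter; an f1 phage origin is also present in the backbone. The expression cassette is flanked by AAV2 inverted terminal repeats, which allow the intervening DNA to be replicated and packaged into recombinant AAV particles when helper functions are supplied. In the annotated sequence, the right-hand ITR is detected in full, whereas the left-hand one appears only as two short fragments. This may reflect the difficulty of sequencing and annotating these repeats rather than a true truncation. The sequenced record is 5,805 nt, slightly shorter than the 5,816 bp listed in the catalogue.

The payload is PdCO, the ciliary opsin of the marine annelid Platynereis dumerilii, described as optimized for expression in mammalian neurons and for enhanced axonal membrane trafficking. It is listed with C-terminal Rho1D4 epitope and EGFP tags, so opsin-expressing cells can be identified by green fluorescence. The opsin coding region itself was not labelled by the automated annotation, but it presumably occupies the unannotated stretch between the promoter and EGFP. Transcription is driven by the human synapsin I promoter, which restricts expression to neurons. A WPRE downstream of EGFP boosts transcript stability and expression, followed by a synthetic polyadenylation signal. According to the associated publication title, PdCO is a bistable inhibitory light-activated GPCR, and the construct is intended for optogenetic control of neural circuits, either by direct transfection or after packaging into AAV.
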