Addgene plasmid #198513: pAAV_hSyn-PdCO-EGFP-WPRE
Purpose: Expresses optimized PdCO in frame with EGFP under control of human synapsin1 promotor.
Depositing lab: Ofer Yizhar. Publication: A bistable inhibitory optoGPCR for multiplexed optogenetic control of neural circuits. Wietek J, Nozownik A, Pulin M, Saraf-Sinik I, Matosevich N, Gowrishankar R, Gat A, Malan D, Brown BJ, Dine J, Imambocus BN, Levy R, Sauter K, Litvin A, Regev N, Subramaniam S, Abrera K, Summarli D, Goren EM, Mizrachi G, Bitton E, Benjamin A, Copits BA, Sasse P, Rost BR, Schmitz D, Bruchas MR, Soba P, Oren-Suissa M, Nir Y, Wiegert JS, Yizhar O. Nat Methods. 2024 May 29. doi: 10.1038/s41592-024-02285-8. PubMed 38811857.
Backbone
  Vector backbone: pAAV
  Backbone manufacturer: Invitrogen
  Backbone size w/o insert (bp): 3899
  Total vector size (bp): 5816
  Vector type: Mammalian Expression, AAV
Growth in bacteria
  Bacterial resistance: Ampicillin, 100 μg/mL
  Growth temperature: 30°C
  Growth strain: NEB Stable
  Copy number: High Copy
Gene/Insert
  Gene/Insert name: PdCO (alt name: Platynereis dumerilii Ciliary Opsin, optimized for mammalian neuron expression and enhanced axonal membrane trafficking)
  Species: Synthetic; Platynereis dumerilii
  Insert size (bp): 1917
  GenBank ID: AY692353.1
  Promoter: hSyn1
  Tag / fusion protein: EGFP (C terminal on insert); Rho1D4 (C terminal on insert)
  Cloning method: Restriction Enzyme; 5′ cloning site BamHI (not destroyed); 3′ cloning site HindIII (not destroyed)
  Sequencing primers: 5′ hSyn_F (ttcagcaccgcggacagtg); 3′ WPRE_R (ACCACGGAATTATCAGTGCCCA)
Terms and licenses: Academic/Nonprofit Terms; Industry Terms: Not Available to Industry
Depositor comments: Please visit https://www.biorxiv.org/content/10.1101/2023.07.01.547328v1 for bioRxiv preprint.
How to cite: pAAV_hSyn-PdCO-EGFP-WPRE was a gift from Ofer Yizhar (Addgene plasmid # 198513 ; http://n2t.net/addgene:198513 ; RRID:Addgene_198513) For viral preps, please replace (Addgene plasmid # 198513) in the above sentence with: (Addgene viral prep # 198513-AAV1) or (Addgene viral prep # 198513-AAV5)
